Addgene plasmid #54500: Clover-N1
Purpose: (Empty Backbone) Localization: N1 Cloning Vector, Excitation: 505, Emission: 515
Depositing lab: Michael Davidson. Depositing organization: Florida State University, Tallahassee. Publication: Improving FRET dynamic range with bright green and red fluorescent proteins. Lam AJ, St-Pierre F, Gong Y, Marshall JD, Cranfill PJ, Baird MA, McKeown MR, Wiedenmann J, Davidson MW, Schnitzer MJ, Tsien RY, Lin MZ. Nat Methods. 2012 Sep 9. doi: 10.1038/nmeth.2171. PubMed 22961245.
Backbone
  Vector backbone: Clover-N1
  Backbone size (bp): 4750
  Vector type: Mammalian Expression
  Selectable markers: Neomycin (select with G418)
  Tag / fusion protein: Clover (C terminal on backbone)
Growth in bacteria
  Bacterial resistance: Kanamycin, 25 μg/mL
  Growth temperature: 37°C
  Growth strain: DH5alpha
  Copy number: High Copy
Gene/Insert
  Gene/Insert name: None
  Tag / fusion protein: Clover (C terminal on backbone)
Terms and licenses: Academic/Nonprofit Terms; Industry Terms
Depositor comments: . Excitation = 505; Emission = 515
How to cite: Clover-N1 was a gift from Michael Davidson (Addgene plasmid # 54500)
