[The description below was written by a language model from this plasmid's Addgene catalogue record.]
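Description:
Clover-N1 is an empty mammalian expression backbone of about 4.75 kb, designed for building fusion proteins that carry the bright green fluorescent protein Clover at their C terminus. In the "N1" layout, a gene of interest is cloned upstream of, and in frame with, the Clover coding sequence, so that the fluorescent protein is attached to the C-terminal end of the inserted partner. No insert is present in the deposited plasmid; as supplied, it is a cloning vector rather than a localization marker for any particular protein or compartment.

The plasmid is propagated in E. coli as a high-copy vector under kanamycin selection. For mammalian cells it carries a neomycin resistance marker, allowing G418 selection of stably transfected lines. The record includes no feature table and does not state the promoter driving expression, the origin of replication, the polyadenylation signal or the composition of the cloning site, so these cannot be described from the available information.

Clover is recorded with an excitation peak of 505 nm and an emission peak of 515 nm. The associated publication concerns bright green and red fluorescent proteins developed to improve the dynamic range of FRET measurements, which suggests that Clover fusions can serve as green partners in FRET pairs. More generally, the vector suits live-cell imaging work in which a protein's subcellular distribution, dynamics or expression is followed by tagging its C terminus with a green fluorophore after transient or stable transfection.
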