>Addgene plasmid #54500 | Clover-N1 | depositor partial sequence | sequence record 84897 | insert sequence
AAATGTCGTAACAACTCCGCCCCATTGACGCAAATGGGCGGTAGGCGTGTACGGTGGGAGGTCTATATAA
GCAGAGCTGGTTTAGTGAACCGTCAGATCCGCTAGCGCTACCGGACTCAGATCTCGAGCTCAAGCTTCGA
ATTCTGCAGTCGACGGTACCGCGGGCCCGGGATCCACCGGTCGCCACCATGGTGAGCAAGGGCGAGGAGC
TGTTCACCGGGGTGGTGCCCATCCTGGTCGAGCTGGACGGCGACGTAAACGGCCACAAGTTCAGCGTCCG
CGGCGAGGGCGAGGGCGATGCCACCAACGGCAAGCTGACCCTGAAGTTCATCTGCACCACCGGCAAGCTG
CCCGTGCCCTGGCCCACCCTCGTGACCACCTTCGGCTACGGCGTGGCCTGCTTCAGCCGCTACCCCGACC
ACATGAAGCAGCACGACTTCTTCAAGTCCGCCATGCCCGAAGGCTACGTCCAGGAGCGCACCATCTCTTT
CAAGGACGACGGTACCTACAAGACCCGCGCCGAGGTGAAGTTCGAGGGCGACACCCTGGTGAACCGCATC
GAGCTGAAGGGCATCGACTTCAAGGAGGACGGCAACATCCTGGGGCACAAGCTGGAGTACAACTTCAACA
GCCACAACGTCTATATCACGGCCGACAAGCAGAAGAACGGCATCAAGGCTAACTTCAAGATCCGCCACAA
CGTTGAGGACGGCAGCGTGCAGCTCGCCGACCACTACCAGCAGAACACCCCCATCGGCGACGGCCCCGTG
CTGCTGCCCGACAACCACTACCTGAGCCATCAGTCCGCCCTGAGCAAAGACCCCAACGAGAAGCGCGATC
ACATGGTCCTGCTGGAGTTCGTGACCGCCGCCGGGATCACTCTCGGCATGGACGAGCTGTACAAGTAAGC
GGCCGCGACTCTAGATCATAATCAGCCATACCACATTTGTAGAGGTTTTACTTGCTTTAAAAAACCTCCC
ACACCTCCCCCTGA
